>Addgene plasmid #177418 | mCerulean3-Bcl2-ActA-pEGFP-C1 | addgene full sequence | sequence record 348297 | Addgene NGS Result
TAGTTATTAATAGTAATCAATTACGGGGTCATTAGTTCATAGCCCATATATGGAGTTCCGCGTTACATAA
CTTACGGTAAATGGCCCGCCTGGCTGACCGCCCAACGACCCCCGCCCATTGACGTCAATAATGACGTATG
TTCCCATAGTAACGCCAATAGGGACTTTCCATTGACGTCAATGGGTGGAGTATTTACGGTAAACTGCCCA
CTTGGCAGTACATCAAGTGTATCATATGCCAAGTACGCCCCCTATTGACGTCAATGACGGTAAATGGCCC
GCCTGGCATTATGCCCAGTACATGACCTTATGGGACTTTCCTACTTGGCAGTACATCTACGTATTAGTCA
TCGCTATTACCATGGTGATGCGGTTTTGGCAGTACATCAATGGGCGTGGATAGCGGTTTGACTCACGGGG
ATTTCCAAGTCTCCACCCCATTGACGTCAATGGGAGTTTGTTTTGGCACCAAAATCAACGGGACTTTCCA
AAATGTCGTAACAACTCCGCCCCATTGACGCAAATGGGCGGTAGGCGTGTACGGTGGGAGGTCTATATAA
GCAGAGCTGGTTTAGTGAACCGTCAGATCCGCTAGCGCTACCGGTCGCCACCATGGTGAGCAAGGGCGAG
GAGCTGTTCACCGGGGTGGTGCCCATCCTGGTCGAGCTGGACGGCGACGTAAACGGCCACAAGTTCAGCG
TGTCCGGCGAGGGCGAGGGCGATGCCACCTACGGCAAGCTGACCCTGAAGTTCATCTGCACCACCGGCAA
GCTGCCCGTGCCCTGGCCCACCCTCGTGACCACCCTGAGCTGGGGCGTGCAGTGCTTCGCCCGCTACCCC
GACCACATGAAGCAGCACGACTTCTTCAAGTCCGCCATGCCCGAAGGCTACGTCCAGGAGCGCACCATCT
TCTTCAAGGACGACGGCAACTACAAGACCCGCGCCGAGGTGAAGTTCGAGGGCGACACCCTGGTGAACCG
CATCGAGCTGAAGGGCATCGACTTCAAGGAGGACGGCAACATCCTGGGGCACAAGCTGGAGTACAACGCC
ATCCACGGCAACGTCTATATCACCGCCGACAAGCAGAAGAACGGCATCAAGGCCAACTTCGGCCTCAACT
GCAACATCGAGGACGGCAGCGTGCAGCTCGCCGACCACTACCAGCAGAACACCCCCATCGGCGACGGCCC
CGTGCTGCTGCCCGACAACCACTACCTGAGCACCCAGTCCAAGCTGAGCAAAGACCCCAACGAGAAGCGC
GATCACATGGTCCTGCTGGAGTTCGTGACCGCCGCCGGGATCACTCTCGGCATGGACGAGCTGTACAAGT
CCGGACTCAGATCCACGCGTATGGCGCACGCTGGGAGAACAGGGTACGATAACCGGGAGATAGTGATGAA
GTACATCCATTATAAGCTGTCGCAGAGGGGCTACGAGTGGGATGCGGGAGATGTGGGCGCCGCGCCCCCG
GGGGCCGCCCCCGCACCGGGCATCTTCTCCTCCCAGCCCGGGCACACGCCCCATCCAGCCGCATCCCGGG
ACCCGGTCGCCAGGACCTCGCCACTGCAGACCCCGGCTGCCCCCGGCGCCGCCGCGGGGCCTGCGCTCAG
CCCGGTGCCACCTGTGGTCCACCTGACCCTCCGCCAGGCCGGCGACGACTTCTCCCGCCGCTACCGCCGC
GACTTCGCCGAGATGTCCAGCCAGCTGCACCTGACGCCCTTCACCGCGCGGGGACGCTTTGCCACGGTGG
TGGAGGAGCTCTTCAGGGACGGGGTGAACTGGGGGAGGATTGTGGCCTTCTTTGAGTTCGGTGGGGTCAT
ATGTGTGGAGAGCGTCAACCGGGAGATGTCGCCCCTGGTGGACAACATCGCCCTGTGGATGACTGAGTAC
CTGAACCGGCACCTGCACACCTGGATCCAGGATAACGGAGGCTGGGATGCCTTTGTGGAGCTCTACGGCC
CCAGCATGCGGCCTCTGTTTGATTTCTCCTGGCTGTCTCTTAAGCTGATTCTCGCCATGCTGGCAATTGG
GGTGTTCTCCCTCGGCGCCTTCATTAAGATCATTCAGCTCCGGAAGAACAATTAGTCGACGGTACCGCGG
GCCCGGGATCCACCGGATCTAGATAACTGATCATAATCAGCCATACCACATTTGTAGAGGTTTTACTTGC
TTTAAAAAACCTCCCACACCTCCCCCTGAACCTGAAACATAAAATGAATGCAATTGTTGTTGTTAACTTG
TTTATTGCAGCTTATAATGGTTACAAATAAAGCAATAGCATCACAAATTTCACAAATAAAGCATTTTTTT
CACTGCATTCTAGTTGTGGTTTGTCCAAACTCATCAATGTATCTTAACGCGTAAATTGTAAGCGTTAATA
TTTTGTTAAAATTCGCGTTAAATTTTTGTTAAATCAGCTCATTTTTTAACCAATAGGCCGAAATCGGCAA
AATCCCTTATAAATCAAAAGAATAGACCGAGATAGGGT
[37 nt withheld, positions 2489-2525]
AAAGAACGTGGACTCCAACGTCAAAGG
[49 nt withheld, positions 2553-2601]
T
[91 nt withheld, positions 2603-2693]
G
[124 nt withheld, positions 2695-2818]
CAGGTGGCACTTTTCGGGGAAATGTGCGCGGAACCCCTATTTGTTTATTTTTCTAAATACATTCAAATAT
GTATCCGCTCATGAGACAATAACCCTGATAAATGCTTCAATAATATTGAAAAAGGAAGAGTCCTGAGGCG
GAAAGAACCAGCTGTGGAATGTGTGTCAGTTAGGGTGTGGAAAGTCCCCAGGCTCCCCAGCAGGCAGAAG
TATGCAAAGCATGCATCTCAATTAGTCAGCAACCAGGTGTGGAAAGTCCCCAGGCTCCCCAGCAGGCAGA
AGTATGCAAAGCATGCATCTCAATTAGTCAGCAACCATAGTCCCGCCCCTAACTCCGCCCATCCCGCCCC
TAACTCCGCCCAGTTCCGCCCATTCTCCGCCCCATGGCTGACTAATTTTTTTTATTTATGCAGAGGCCGA
GGCCGCCTCGGCCTCTGAGCTATTCCAGAAGTAGTGAGGAGGCTTTTTTGGAGGCCTAGGCTTTTGCAAA
GATCGATCAAGAGACAGGATGAGGATCGTTTCGCATGATTGAACAAGATGGATTGCACGCAGGTTCTCCG
GCCGCTTGGGTGGAGAGGCTATTCGGCTATGACTGGGCACAACAGACAATCGGCTGCTCTGATGCCGCCG
TGTTCCGGCTGTCAGCGCAGGGGCGCCCGGTTCTTTTTGTCAAGACCGACCTGTCCGGTGCCCTGAATGA
ACTGCAAGACGAGGCAGCGCGGCTATCGTGGCTGGCCACGACGGGCGTTCCTTGCGCAGCTGTGCTCGAC
GTTGTCACTGAAGCGGGAAGGGACTGGCTGCTATTGGGCGAAGTGCCGGGGCAGGATCTCCTGTCATCTC
ACCTTGCTCCTGCCGAGAAAGTATCCATCATGGCTGATGCAATGCGGCGGCTGCATACGCTTGATCCGGC
TACCTGCCCATTCGACCACCAAGCGAAACATCGCATCGAGCGAGCACGTACTCGGATGGAAGCCGGTCTT
GTCGATCAGGATGATCTGGACGAAGAGCATCAGGGGCTCGCGCCAGCCGAACTGTTCGCCAGGCTCAAGG
CGAGCATGCCCGACGGCGAGGATCTCGTCGTGACCCATGGCGATGCCTGCTTGCCGAATATCATGGTGGA
AAATGGCCGCTTTTCTGGATTCATCGACTGTGGCCGGCTGGGTGTGGCGGACCGCTATCAGGACATAGCG
TTGGCTACCCGTGATATTGCTGAAGAGCTTGGCGGCGAATGGGCTGACCGCTTCCTCGTGCTTTACGGTA
TCGCCGCTCCCGATTCGCAGCGCATCGCCTTCTATCGCCTTCTTGACGAGTTCTTCTGAGCGGGACTCTG
GGGTTCGAAATGACCGACCAAGCGACGCCCAACCTGCCATCACGAGATTTCGATTCCACCGCCGCCTTCT
ATGAAAGGTTGGGCTTCGGAATCGTTTTCCGGGACGCCGGCTGGATGATCCTCCAGCGCGGGGATCTCAT
GCTGGAGTTCTTCGCCCACCCTAGGGGGAGGCTAACTGAAACACGGAAGGAGACAATACCGGAAGGAACC
CGCGCTATGACGGCAATAAAAAGACAGAATAAAACGCACGGTGTTGGGTCGTTTGTTCATAAACGCGGGG
TTCGGTCCCAGGGCTGGCACTCTGTCGATACCCCACCGAGACCCCATTGGGGCCAATACGCCCGCGTTTC
TTCCTTTTCCCCACCCCACCCCCCAAGTTCGGGTGAAGGCCCAGGGCTCGCAGCCAACGTCGGGGCGGCA
GGCCCTGCCATAGCCTCAGGTTACTCATATATACTTTAGATTGATTTAAAACTTCATTTTTAATTTAAAA
GGATCTAGGTGAAGATCCTTTTTGATAATCTCATGACCAAAATCCCTTAACGTGAGTTTTCGTTCCACTG
AGCGTCAGACCCCGTAGAAAAGATCAAAGGATCTTCTTGAGATCCTTTTTTTCTGCGCGTAATCTGCTGC
TTGCAAACAAAAAAACCACCGCTACCAGCGGTGGTTTGTTTGCCGGATCAAGAGCTACCAACTCTTTTTC
CGAAGGTAACTGGCTTCAGCAGAGCGCAGATACCAAATACTGTTCTTCTAGTGTAGCCGTAGTTAGGCCA
CCACTTCAAGAACTCTGTAGCACCGCCTACATACCTCGCTCTGCTAATCCTGTTACCAGTGGCTGCTGCC
AGTGGCGATAAGTCGTGTCTTACCGGGTTGGACTCAAGACGATAGTTACCGGATAAGGCGCAGCGGTCGG
GCTGAACGGGGGGTTCGTGCACACAGCCCAGCTTGGAGCGAACGACCTACACCGAACTGAGATACCTACA
GCGTGAGCTATGAGAAAGCGCCACGCTTCCCGAAGGGAGAAAGGCGGACAGGTATCCGGTAAGCGGCAGG
GTCGGAACAGGAGAGCGCACGAGGGAGCTTCCAGGGGGAAACGCCTGGTATCTTTATAGTCCTGTCGGGT
TTCGCCACCTCTGACTTGAGCGTCGATTTTTGTGATGCTCGTCAGGGGGGCGGAGCCTATGGAAAAACGC
CAGCAACGCGGCCTTTTTACGGTTCCTGGCCTTTTGCTGGCCTTTTGCTCACATGTTCTTTCCTGCGTTA
TCCCCTGATTCTGTGGATAACCGTATTACCGCCATGCAT
Features (pLannotate 1.2.2; 15 found; start..end, strand, type, name):
     61..364     +  enhancer       CMV enhancer: human cytomegalovirus immediate early enhancer
    365..568     +  promoter       CMV promoter: human cytomegalovirus (CMV) immediate early promoter
    613..1329    +  CDS            mCerulean3: mCerulean3 is a basic (constitutively fluorescent) cyan fluorescent protein published in 2011, derived from Aequorea victoria. It is reported to be a somewhat slowly-maturing monomer with very low acid sensitivity.
   1351..2055    +  CDS            BCL2: BCL2_HUMAN - Experimental evidence at protein level: Swiss-Prot protein existence level 1. Suppresses apoptosis in a variety of cell systems including factor-dependent lymphohematopoietic and neural cells. Regulates cell death by controlling the mitochondrial membrane permeability. Appears to function in a feedback loop system with caspases. Inhibits caspase activity either by preventing the release of cytochrome c from the mitochondria and/or by binding to the apoptosis-activating factor (APAF-1). May attenuate inflammation by impairing NLRP1-inflammasome activation, hence CASP1 activation an
   2084..2111    +  misc_feature   MCS (fragment): multiple cloning site
   2128..2212    +  CDS            large T antigen (fragment): large T antigen from SV40 (simian virus 40)
   2235..2356    +  polyA_signal   SV40 poly(A) signal: SV40 polyadenylation signal
   2390..2818    -  rep_origin     f1 ori (sequence partly withheld): f1 bacteriophage origin of replication; arrow indicates direction of (+) strand synthesis
   2845..2949    +  promoter       AmpR promoter: bla
   2951..3308    +  promoter       SV40 promoter: SV40 enhancer and early promoter
   3343..4137    +  CDS            NeoR/KanR: aminoglycoside phosphotransferase from Tn5; aph(3')-II (or nptII); confers resistance to neomycin, kanamycin, and G418 (Geneticin®)
   4158..4310    +  CDS            ble (fragment): BLE_KLEPN - Experimental evidence at protein level: Swiss-Prot protein existence level 1. Binding protein with a strong affinity to the bleomycin family of antibiotics. Binds to CL990; an antimitotic-antibiotic compound. From Klebsiella pneumoniae.
   4369..4416    +  polyA_signal   HSV TK poly(A) signal: herpes simplex virus thymidine kinase polyadenylation signal (Cole and Stacy, 1985)
   4507..4523    -  polyA_signal   bGH poly(A) signal (fragment): bovine growth hormone polyadenylation signal
   4745..5333    +  rep_origin     ori: high-copy-number ColE1/pMB1/pBR322/pUC origin of replication
