[The description below was written by a language model from this plasmid's Addgene catalogue record and pLannotate feature annotations shown in this document.]
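Description:
mCerulean3-Bcl2-ActA-pEGFP-C1 is a 5,447 nt mammalian expression plasmid built on the pEGFP-C1 backbone, in which the original EGFP has been replaced by the cyan fluorescent protein mCerulean3. It replicates in E. coli from a high-copy ColE1/pUC-type origin and also carries an f1 phage origin. A single NeoR/KanR (Tn5 aminoglycoside phosphotransferase) gene provides both selections. It is driven by a bacterial bla-type promoter for kanamycin resistance in bacteria and by the SV40 enhancer/early promoter for G418 selection in mammalian cells, and it ends in an HSV TK polyadenylation signal. The short ble, bGH poly(A), SV40 large T and MCS fragments in the annotation appear to be partial matches to backbone sequence rather than functional elements.

The expression cassette uses the human CMV immediate-early enhancer and promoter to drive one open reading frame, terminated by the SV40 poly(A) signal. This frame encodes mCerulean3 at the N-terminus, joined by a flexible seven-residue linker to the chimeric protein Bcl-2-ActA. The chimera is human Bcl-2, an anti-apoptotic regulator of mitochondrial membrane permeability, with its own C-terminal membrane-binding region swapped for the ActA sequence, which the record describes as a mitochondrial targeting sequence. The automated annotation labels the Bcl-2 coding region but does not call out the ActA tail separately; it presumably lies at the 3′ end of the insert.

On transfection, the plasmid expresses a cyan-fluorescent Bcl-2 directed to mitochondria. The fluorescent tag allows the protein's location to be seen by microscopy, and the record states no more specific application.
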