Addgene plasmid #177418: mCerulean3-Bcl2-ActA-pEGFP-C1
Purpose: To express mCerulean3 fused to the N-terminus of the Bcl-2 family chimera protein, Bcl-2-ActA: Bcl-2 with its membrane binding region swapped for ActA (mitochondrial targeting sequence).
Depositing lab: David Andrews. Depositing organization: Sunnybrook Research Institute.
Backbone
  Vector backbone: pEGFP-C1
  Vector type: Mammalian Expression
  Selectable markers: Neomycin (select with G418)
Growth in bacteria
  Bacterial resistance: Kanamycin, 50 μg/mL
  Growth temperature: 37°C
  Growth strain: DH5alpha
  Copy number: Unknown
Gene/Insert
  Gene/Insert name: Bcl-2-ActA, Bcl2-acta, Bcl-acta (alt name: CBcl2-ActA, CBcl-2-ActA, mCerulean3-Bcl-2-ActA, mCer3-Bcl2-ActA)
  Species: H. sapiens (human)
  Promoter: CMV
  Tag / fusion protein: mCerulean3 (N terminal on insert)
  Cloning method: Restriction Enzyme
  Sequencing primers: 5′ TGACGCAAATGGGCGGTAGG; 3′ TCGCCCTTTGACGTTGGAGTCCAC
Resource information
  A portion of this plasmid was derived from a plasmid made by: See PMID: 8861942 for description of chimera Bcl2-ActA (aka Bcl-ActA). mCerulean3 sequence received from Mark Rizzo PMID: 21479270.
Terms and licenses: Academic/Nonprofit Terms; Industry Terms: Not Available to Industry
Depositor comments: Transfection of this plasmid will express mCerulean3-fused to the N-terminus of Bcl-2-ActA. There is a flexible, 7 aa linker "SGLRSTR", between mCerulean3 and Bcl-2-ActA.
How to cite: mCerulean3-Bcl2-ActA-pEGFP-C1 was a gift from David Andrews (Addgene plasmid # 177418 ; http://n2t.net/addgene:177418 ; RRID:Addgene_177418)
